Addgene plasmid #116107: pHAGE-ALK-C990R
Purpose: Lentiviral expression of ALK C990R
Depositing lab: Gordon Mills & Kenneth Scott. Depositing organization: Baylor College of Medicine. Publication: Systematic Functional Annotation of Somatic Mutations in Cancer. Ng PK, Li J, Jeong KJ, Shao S, Chen H, Tsang YH, Sengupta S, Wang Z, Bhavana VH, Tran R, Soewito S, Minussi DC, Moreno D, Kong K, Dogruluk T, Lu H, Gao J, Tokheim C, Zhou DC, Johnson AM, Zeng J, Ip CKM, Ju Z, Wester M, Yu S, Li Y, Vellano CP, Schultz N, Karchin R, Ding L, Lu Y, Cheung LWT, Chen K, Shaw KR, Meric-Bernstam F, Scott KL, Yi S, Sahni N, Liang H, Mills GB. Cancer Cell. 2018 Mar 12;33(3):450-462.e10. doi: 10.1016/j.ccell.2018.01.021. PubMed 29533785.
Backbone
  Vector backbone: pHAGE
  Vector type: Lentiviral
Growth in bacteria
  Bacterial resistance: Ampicillin, 100 μg/mL
  Growth temperature: 37°C
  Growth strain: Stbl3
  Copy number: High Copy
Gene/Insert
  Gene/Insert name: ALK
  Species: H. sapiens (human)
  Mutation: C990R
  Entrez Gene: ALK (a.k.a. ALK1, CD246, NBLST3)
  Cloning method: Gateway Cloning
Terms and licenses: Academic/Nonprofit Terms; Industry Terms: Not Available to Industry
How to cite: pHAGE-ALK-C990R was a gift from Gordon Mills & Kenneth Scott (Addgene plasmid # 116107 ; http://n2t.net/addgene:116107 ; RRID:Addgene_116107)
