[The description below was written by a language model from this plasmid's Addgene catalogue record and pLannotate feature annotations shown in this document.]
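Description:
pHAGE-ALK-C990R is an HIV-1-derived lentiviral expression plasmid built on the pHAGE backbone that carries human ALK, the anaplastic lymphoma kinase receptor tyrosine kinase, with the C990R point substitution. It is maintained in E. coli through a high-copy ColE1/pUC-type origin and selected with ampicillin via the β-lactamase gene; the recorded host is a strain commonly chosen to limit recombination between the repeated LTR sequences. Small lac-region, SV40 origin and SV40 poly(A) fragments in the bacterial portion appear to be backbone remnants.

The viral transfer cassette runs from a truncated 5' LTR through the Ψ packaging signal (extending into a gag fragment), the Rev response element for Rev-dependent nuclear export of the genomic RNA, and the cPPT/CTS that aids nuclear import of the reverse-transcribed genome. It ends at a self-inactivating ΔU3 3' LTR, which disables LTR promoter activity after integration. Expression therefore depends on the internal human EF-1α promoter, a strong constitutive element. The ALK open reading frame was introduced by Gateway recombination and is flanked by attB1 and attB2 sites. A V5 epitope tag lies just downstream of attB2, but the record does not say whether the ALK coding sequence reads through into the tag. An EMCV IRES then drives EGFP from the same transcript, so transduced cells can be identified or sorted by fluorescence, and a WPRE enhances transcript expression. No mammalian drug-selection marker is annotated.

The construct is intended for lentiviral delivery and stable expression of this ALK variant in mammalian cells. It was deposited as part of a systematic effort to functionally annotate somatic mutations found in cancer.
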