Features (pLannotate 1.2.2; 27 found; start..end, strand, type, name):
      1..118     +  misc_feature   cPPT/CTS: central polypurine tract and central termination sequence of HIV-1
    166..1344    +  promoter       EF-1α promoter: strong constitutive promoter for human elongation factor EF-1α
   1365..1385    +  protein_bind   attB1: mutant version of attB; core recombination site for the Gateway® BP reaction BP Clonase™
   1391..6250    +  CDS            ALK: ALK_HUMAN - Experimental evidence at protein level: Swiss-Prot protein existence level 1. Neuronal receptor tyrosine kinase that is essentially and transiently expressed in specific regions of the central and peripheral nervous systems and plays an important role in the genesis and differentiation of the nervous system. Transduces signals from ligands at the cell surface, through specific activation of the mitogen- activated protein kinase (MAPK) pathway. Phosphorylates almost exclusively at the first tyrosine of the Y-x-x-x-Y-Y motif. Following activation by ligand, ALK induces tyrosine phosp
   6255..6279    -  protein_bind   attB2: mutant version of attB; recombination site for the Gateway® BP reaction BP Clonase™
   6332..6373    +  CDS            V5 tag: epitope tag from simian virus 5
   6499..6961    +  misc_feature   IRES: internal ribosome entry site (IRES) of the encephalomyocarditis virus (EMCV)
   6975..7694    +  CDS            EGFP: the original enhanced GFP (Yang et al., 1996) mammalian codon-optimized
   7708..8296    +  misc_feature   WPRE: woodchuck hepatitis virus posttranscriptional regulatory element
   8304..8369    +  CDS            nef (fragment): NEF_HV1Z2 - Experimental evidence at protein level: Swiss-Prot protein existence level 1. Extracellular Nef protein targets CD4(+) T-lymphocytes for apoptosis by interacting with CXCR4 surface receptors. From Human immunodeficiency virus type 1 group M subtype D (isolate Z2/CDC-Z34) (HIV-1).
   8371..8604    +  LTR            3' LTR (ΔU3): self-inactivating 3' long terminal repeat (LTR) from HIV-1
   8809..8913    +  promoter       AmpR promoter: bla
   8914..9774    +  CDS            AmpR: β-lactamase; bla; confers resistance to ampicillin, carbenicillin, and related antibiotics
   9945..10533   +  rep_origin     ori: high-copy-number ColE1/pMB1/pBR322/pUC origin of replication
  10716..10770   +  CDS            lacI (fragment): lac repressor; lacI; The lac repressor binds to the lac operator to inhibit transcription in E. coli. This inhibition can be relieved by adding lactose or isopropyl-β-D-thiogalactopyranoside (IPTG).
  10776..10869   +  rep_origin     SV40 ori (fragment): SV40 origin of replication
  10894..10931   +  CDS            lacI (fragment): lac repressor; lacI; The lac repressor binds to the lac operator to inhibit transcription in E. coli. This inhibition can be relieved by adding lactose or isopropyl-β-D-thiogalactopyranoside (IPTG).
  10944..10965   +  protein_bind   CAP binding site: CAP binding activates transcription in the presence of cAMP. E. coli catabolite activator protein
  10980..11010   +  promoter       lac promoter: promoter for the E. coli lac operon
  11014..11036   +  protein_bind   lac operator (fragment): The lac repressor binds to the lac operator to inhibit transcription in E. coli. This inhibition can be relieved by adding lactose or isopropyl-β-D-thiogalactopyranoside (IPTG). lac repressor encoded by lacI
  11068..11151   +  polyA_signal   SV40 poly(A) signal (fragment): SV40 polyadenylation signal
  11318..11647   +  CDS            nef (fragment): NEF_HV1BR - Experimental evidence at protein level: Swiss-Prot protein existence level 1. Extracellular Nef protein targets CD4(+) T-lymphocytes for apoptosis by interacting with CXCR4 surface receptors (PubMed:14990729). From Human immunodeficiency virus type 1 group M subtype B (isolate BRU/LAI) (HIV-1).
  11695..11952   +  LTR            5' LTR (truncated): truncated 5' long terminal repeat (LTR) from HIV-1
  11999..12124   +  misc_feature   HIV-1 Ψ: packaging signal of human immunodeficiency virus type 1
  12108..12446   +  CDS            HIV-1 gag (fragment): gag protein from human immunodeficiency virus 1; gag
  12621..12854   +  misc_feature   RRE: The Rev response element (RRE) of HIV-1 allows for Rev-dependent mRNA export from the nucleus to the cytoplasm.
  13231..13331   +  CDS            Rev (fragment): human immunodeficiency virus 1 (HIV-1) Rev protein; rev; enhances nuclear export of unspliced and incompletely spliced viral mRNAs
>Addgene plasmid #116107 | pHAGE-ALK-C990R | addgene full sequence | sequence record 250455 | Addgene NGS Result
TTTTAAAAGAAAAGGGGGGATTGGGGGGTACAGTGCAGGGGAAAGAATAGTAGACATAATAGCAACAGAC
ATACAAACTAAAGAATTACAAAAACAAATTACAAAAATTCAAAATTTTCGGGTTTATTACAGGGACAGCA
GAGATCCAGTTTGGACTAGTCGTGAGGCTCCGGTGCCCGTCAGTGGGCAGAGCGCACATCGCCCACAGTC
CCCGAGAAGTTGGGGGGAGGGGTCGGCAATTGAACCGGTGCCTAGAGAAGGTGGCGCGGGGTAAACTGGG
AAAGTGATGTCGTGTACTGGCTCCGCCTTTTTCCCGAGGGTGGGGGAGAACCGTATATAAGTGCAGTAGT
CGCCGTGAACGTTCTTTTTCGCAACGGGTTTGCCGCCAGAACACAGGTAAGTGCCGTGTGTGGTTCCCGC
GGGCCTGGCCTCTTTACGGGTTATGGCCCTTGCGTGCCTTGAATTACTTCCACCTGGCTGCAGTACGTGA
TTCTTGATCCCGAGCTTCGGGTTGGAAGTGGGTGGGAGAGTTCGAGGCCTTGCGCTTAAGGAGCCCCTTC
GCCTCGTGCTTGAGTTGAGGCCTGGCCTGGGCGCTGGGGCCGCCGCGTGCGAATCTGGTGGCACCTTCGC
GCCTGTCTCGCTGCTTTCGATAAGTCTCTAGCCATTTAAAATTTTTGATGACCTGCTGCGACGCTTTTTT
TCTGGCAAGATAGTCTTGTAAATGCGGGCCAAGATCTGCACACTGGTATTTCGGTTTTTGGGGCCGCGGG
CGGCGACGGGGCCCGTGCGTCCCAGCGCACATGTTCGGCGAGGCGGGGCCTGCGAGCGCGGCCACCGAGA
ATCGGACGGGGGTAGTCTCAAGCTGGCCGGCCTGCTCTGGTGCCTGGCCTCGCGCCGCCGTGTATCGCCC
CGCCCTGGGCGGCAAGGCTGGCCCGGTCGGCACCAGTTGCGTGAGCGGAAAGATGGCCGCTTCCCGGCCC
TGCTGCAGGGAGCTCAAAATGGAGGACGCGGCGCTCGGGAGAGCGGGCGGGTGAGTCACCCACACAAAGG
AAAAGGGCCTTTCCGTCCTCAGCCGTCGCTTCATGTGACTCCACGGAGTACCGGGCGCCGTCCAGGCACC
TCGATTAGTTCTCGAGCTTTTGGAGTACGTCGTCTTTAGGTTGGGGGGAGGGGTTTTATGCGATGGAGTT
TCCCCACACTGAGTGGGTGGAGACTGAAGTTAGGCCAGCTTGGCACTTGATGTAATTCTCCTTGGAATTT
GCCCTTTTTGAGTTTGGATCTTGGTTCATTCTCAAGCCTCAGACAGTGGTTCAAAGTTTTTTTCTTCCAT
TTCAGGTGTCGTGAAGCGGCCCTGCAGATATCAACAAGTTTGTACAAAAAAGCAGGCACCATGGGAGCCA
TCGGGCTCCTGTGGCTCCTGCCGCTGCTGCTTTCCACGGCAGCTGTGGGCTCCGGGATGGGGACCGGCCA
GCGCGCGGGCTCCCCAGCTGCGGGGCCGCCGCTGCAGCCCCGGGAGCCACTCAGCTACTCGCGCCTGCAG
AGGAAGAGTCTGGCAGTTGACTTCGTGGTGCCCTCGCTCTTCCGTGTCTACGCCCGGGACCTACTGCTGC
CACCATCCTCCTCGGAGCTGAAGGCTGGCAGGCCCGAGGCCCGCGGCTCGCTAGCTCTGGACTGCGCCCC
GCTGCTCAGGTTGCTGGGGCCGGCGCCGGGGGTCTCCTGGACCGCCGGTTCACCAGCCCCGGCAGAGGCC
CGGACGCTGTCCAGGGTGCTGAAGGGCGGCTCCGTGCGCAAGCTCCGGCGTGCCAAGCAGTTGGTGCTGG
AGCTGGGCGAGGAGGCGATCTTGGAGGGTTGCGTCGGGCCCCCCGGGGAGGCGGCTGTGGGGCTGCTCCA
GTTCAATCTCAGCGAGCTGTTCAGTTGGTGGATTCGCCAAGGCGAAGGGCGACTGAGGATCCGCCTGATG
CCCGAGAAGAAGGCGTCGGAAGTGGGCAGAGAGGGAAGGCTGTCCGCGGCAATTCGCGCCTCCCAGCCCC
GCCTTCTCTTCCAGATCTTCGGGACTGGTCATAGCTCCTTGGAATCACCAACAAACATGCCTTCTCCTTC
TCCTGATTATTTTACATGGAATCTCACCTGGATAATGAAAGACTCCTTCCCTTTCCTGTCTCATCGCAGC
CGATATGGTCTGGAGTGCAGCTTTGACTTCCCCTGTGAGCTGGAGTATTCCCCTCCACTGCATGACCTCA
GGAACCAGAGCTGGTCCTGGCGCCGCATCCCCTCCGAGGAGGCCTCCCAGATGGACTTGCTGGATGGGCC
TGGGGCAGAGCGTTCTAAGGAGATGCCCAGAGGCTCCTTTCTCCTTCTCAACACCTCAGCTGACTCCAAG
CACACCATCCTGAGTCCGTGGATGAGGAGCAGCAGTGAGCACTGCACACTGGCCGTCTCGGTGCACAGGC
ACCTGCAGCCCTCTGGAAGGTACATTGCCCAGCTGCTGCCCCACAACGAGGCTGCAAGAGAGATCCTCCT
GATGCCCACTCCAGGGAAGCATGGTTGGACAGTGCTCCAGGGAAGAATCGGGCGTCCAGACAACCCATTT
CGAGTGGCCCTGGAATACATCTCCAGTGGAAACCGCAGCTTGTCTGCAGTGGACTTCTTTGCCCTGAAGA
ACTGCAGTGAAGGAACATCCCCAGGCTCCAAGATGGCCCTGCAGAGCTCCTTCACTTGTTGGAATGGGAC
AGTCCTCCAGCTTGGGCAGGCCTGTGACTTCCACCAGGACTGTGCCCAGGGAGAAGATGAGAGCCAGATG
TGCCGGAAACTGCCTGTGGGTTTTTACTGCAACTTTGAAGATGGCTTCTGTGGCTGGACCCAAGGCACAC
TGTCACCCCACACTCCTCAATGGCAGGTCAGGACCCTAAAGGATGCCCGGTTCCAGGACCACCAAGACCA
TGCTCTATTGCTCAGTACCACTGATGTCCCCGCTTCTGAAAGTGCTACAGTGACCAGTGCTACGTTTCCT
GCACCGATCAAGAGCTCTCCATGTGAGCTCCGAATGTCCTGGCTCATTCGTGGAGTCTTGAGGGGAAACG
TGTCCTTGGTGCTAGTGGAGAACAAAACCGGGAAGGAGCAAGGCAGGATGGTCTGGCATGTCGCCGCCTA
TGAAGGCTTGAGCCTGTGGCAGTGGATGGTGTTGCCTCTCCTCGATGTGTCTGACAGGTTCTGGCTGCAG
ATGGTCGCATGGTGGGGACAAGGATCCAGAGCCATCGTGGCTTTTGACAATATCTCCATCAGCCTGGACT
GCTACCTCACCATTAGCGGAGAGGACAAGATCCTGCAGAATACAGCACCCAAATCAAGAAACCTGTTTGA
GAGAAACCCAAACAAGGAGCTGAAACCCGGGGAAAATTCACCAAGACAGACCCCCATCTTTGACCCTACA
GTTCATTGGCTGTTCACCACATGTGGGGCCAGCGGGCCCCATGGCCCCACCCAGGCACAGTGCAACAACG
CCTACCAGAACTCCAACCTGAGCGTGGAGGTGGGGAGCGAGGGCCCCCTGAAAGGCATCCAGATCTGGAA
GGTGCCAGCCACCGACACCTACAGCATCTCGGGCTACGGAGCTGCTGGCGGGAAAGGCGGGAAGAACACC
ATGATGCGGTCCCACGGCGTGTCTGTGCTGGGCATCTTCAACCTGGAGAAGGATGACATGCTGTACATCC
TGGTTGGGCAGCAGGGAGAGGACGCCTGCCCCAGTACAAACCAGTTAATCCAGAAAGTCTGCATTGGAGA
GAACAATGTGATAGAAGAAGAAATCCGTGTGAACAGAAGCGTGCATGAGTGGGCAGGAGGCGGAGGAGGA
GGGGGTGGAGCCACCTACGTATTTAAGATGAAGGATGGAGTGCCGGTGCCCCTGATCATTGCAGCCGGAG
GTGGTGGCAGGGCCTACGGGGCCAAGACAGACACGTTCCACCCAGAGAGACTGGAGAATAACTCCTCGGT
TCTAGGGCTAAACGGCAATTCCGGAGCCGCAGGTGGTGGAGGTGGCTGGAATGATAACACTTCCTTGCTC
TGGGCCGGAAAATCTTTGCAGGAGGGTGCCACCGGAGGACATTCCTGCCCCCAGGCCATGAAGAAGTGGG
GGTGGGAGACAAGAGGGGGTTTCGGAGGGGGTGGAGGGGGGTGCTCCTCAGGTGGAGGAGGCGGAGGATA
TATAGGCGGCAATGCAGCCTCAAACAATGACCCCGAAATGGATGGGGAAGATGGGGTTTCCTTCATCAGT
CCACTGGGCATCCTGTACACCCCAGCTTTAAAAGTGATGGAAGGCCACGGGGAAGTGAATATTAAGCATT
ATCTAAACTGCAGTCACCGTGAGGTAGACGAATGTCACATGGACCCTGAAAGCCACAAGGTCATCTGCTT
CTGTGACCACGGGACGGTGCTGGCTGAGGATGGCGTCTCCTGCATTGTGTCACCCACCCCGGAGCCACAC
CTGCCACTCTCGCTGATCCTCTCTGTGGTGACCTCTGCCCTCGTGGCCGCCCTGGTCCTGGCTTTCTCCG
GCATCATGATTGTGTACCGCCGGAAGCACCAGGAGCTGCAAGCCATGCAGATGGAGCTGCAGAGCCCTGA
GTACAAGCTGAGCAAGCTCCGCACCTCGACCATCATGACCGACTACAACCCCAACTACTGCTTTGCTGGC
AAGACCTCCTCCATCAGTGACCTGAAGGAGGTGCCGCGGAAAAACATCACCCTCATTCGGGGTCTGGGCC
ATGGCGCCTTTGGGGAGGTGTATGAAGGCCAGGTGTCCGGAATGCCCAACGACCCAAGCCCCCTGCAAGT
GGCTGTGAAGACGCTGCCTGAAGTGTGCTCTGAACAGGACGAACTGGATTTCCTCATGGAAGCCCTGATC
ATCAGCAAATTCAACCACCAGAACATTGTTCGCTGCATTGGGGTGAGCCTGCAATCCCTGCCCCGGTTCA
TCCTGCTGGAGCTCATGGCGGGGGGAGACCTCAAGTCCTTCCTCCGAGAGACCCGCCCTCGCCCGAGCCA
GCCCTCCTCCCTGGCCATGCTGGACCTTCTGCACGTGGCTCGGGACATTGCCTGTGGCTGTCAGTATTTG
GAGGAAAACCACTTCATCCACCGAGACATTGCTGCCAGAAACTGCCTCTTGACCTGTCCAGGCCCTGGAA
GAGTGGCCAAGATTGGAGACTTCGGGATGGCCCGAGACATCTACAGGGCGAGCTACTATAGAAAGGGAGG
CTGTGCCATGCTGCCAGTTAAGTGGATGCCCCCAGAGGCCTTCATGGAAGGAATATTCACTTCTAAAACA
GACACATGGTCCTTTGGAGTGCTGCTATGGGAAATCTTTTCTCTTGGATATATGCCATACCCCAGCAAAA
GCAACCAGGAAGTTCTGGAGTTTGTCACCAGTGGAGGCCGGATGGACCCACCCAAGAACTGCCCTGGGCC
TGTATACCGGATAATGACTCAGTGCTGGCAACATCAGCCTGAAGACAGGCCCAACTTTGCCATCATTTTG
GAGAGGATTGAATACTGCACCCAGGACCCGGATGTAATCAACACCGCTTTGCCGATAGAATATGGTCCAC
TTGTGGAAGAGGAAGAGAAAGTGCCTGTGAGGCCCAAGGACCCTGAGGGGGTTCCTCCTCTCCTGGTCTC
TCAACAGGCAAAACGGGAGGAGGAGCGCAGCCCAGCTGCCCCACCACCTCTGCCTACCACCTCCTCTGGC
AAGGCTGCAAAGAAACCCACAGCTGCAGAGATCTCTGTTCGAGTCCCTAGAGGGCCGGCCGTGGAAGGGG
GACACGTGAATATGGCATTCTCTCAGTCCAACCCTCCTTCGGAGTTGCACAAGGTCCACGGATCCAGAAA
CAAGCCCACCAGCTTGTGGAACCCAACGTACGGCTCCTGGTTTACAGAGAAACCCACCAAAAAGAATAAT
CCTATAGCAAAGAAGGAGCCACACGACAGGGGTAACCTGGGGCTGGAGGGAAGCTGTACTGTCCCACCTA
ACGTTGCAACTGGGAGACTTCCGGGGGCCTCACTGCTCCTAGAGCCCTCTTCGCTGACTGCCAATATGAA
GGAGGTACCTCTGTTCAGGCTACGTCACTTCCCTTGTGGGAATGTCAATTACGGCTACCAGCAACAGGGC
TTGCCCTTAGAAGCCGCTACTGCCCCTGGAGCTGGTCATTACGAGGATACCATTCTGAAAAGCAAGAATA
GCATGAACCAGCCTGGGCCCTAGAACCCAGCTTTCTTGTACAAAGTGGTTGATATCCAGCACAGTGGCGG
CCGCTCGAGTCTAGAGGGCCCGCGGTTCGAAGGTAAGCCTATCCCTAACCCTCTCCTCGGTCTCGATTCT
ACGCGTACCGGTTAGTAATGAGATCCCTCCCCCCCCCCTAACGTTACTGGCCGAAGCCGCTTGGAATAAG
GCCGGTGTGCGTTTGTCTATATGTTATTTTCCACCATATTGCCGTCTTTTGGCAATGTGAGGGCCCGGAA
ACCTGGCCCTGTCTTCTTGACGAGCATTCCTAGGGGTCTTTCCCCTCTCGCCAAAGGAATGCAAGGTCTG
TTGAATGTCGTGAAGGAAGCAGTTCCTCTGGAAGCTTCTTGAAGACAAACAACGTCTGTAGCGACCCTTT
GCAGGCAGCGGAACCCCCCACCTGGCGACAGGTGCCTCTGCGGCCAAAAGCCACGTGTATAAGATACACC
TGCAAAGGCGGCACAACCCCAGTGCCACGTTGTGAGTTGGATAGTTGTGGAAAGAGTCAAATGGCTCTCC
TCAAGCGTATTCAACAAGGGGCTGAAGGATGCCCAGAAGGTACCCCATTGTATGGGATCTGATCTGGGGC
CTCGGTGCACATGCTTTACATGTGTTTAGTCGAGGTTAAAAAAACGTCTAGGCCCCCCGAACCACGGGGA
CGTGGTTTTCCTTTGAAAAACACGATGATAATATGGCCACACATATGGTGAGCAAGGGCGAGGAGCTGTT
CACCGGGGTGGTGCCCATCCTGGTCGAGCTGGACGGCGACGTAAACGGCCACAAGTTCAGCGTGTCCGGC
GAGGGCGAGGGCGATGCCACCTACGGCAAGCTGACCCTGAAGTTCATCTGCACCACCGGCAAGCTGCCCG
TGCCCTGGCCCACCCTCGTGACCACCCTGACCTACGGCGTGCAGTGCTTCAGCCGCTACCCCGACCACAT
GAAGCAGCACGACTTCTTCAAGTCCGCCATGCCCGAAGGCTACGTCCAGGAGCGCACCATCTTCTTCAAG
GACGACGGCAACTACAAGACCCGCGCCGAGGTGAAGTTCGAGGGCGACACCCTGGTGAACCGCATCGAGC
TGAAGGGCATCGACTTCAAGGAGGACGGCAACATCCTGGGGCACAAGCTGGAGTACAACTACAACAGCCA
CAACGTCTATATCATGGCCGACAAGCAGAAGAACGGCATCAAGGTGAACTTCAAGATCCGCCACAACATC
GAGGACGGCAGCGTGCAGCTCGCCGACCACTACCAGCAGAACACCCCCATCGGCGACGGCCCCGTGCTGC
TGCCCGACAACCACTACCTGAGCACCCAGTCCGCCCTGAGCAAAGACCCCAACGAGAAGCGCGATCACAT
GGTCCTGCTGGAGTTCGTGACCGCCGCCGGGATCACTCTCGGCATGGACGAGCTGTACAAGTAAATCGAT
AGATCCTAATCAACCTCTGGATTACAAAATTTGTGAAAGATTGACTGGTATTCTTAACTATGTTGCTCCT
TTTACGCTATGTGGATACGCTGCTTTAATGCCTTTGTATCATGCTATTGCTTCCCGTATGGCTTTCATTT
TCTCCTCCTTGTATAAATCCTGGTTGCTGTCTCTTTATGAGGAGTTGTGGCCCGTTGTCAGGCAACGTGG
CGTGGTGTGCACTGTGTTTGCTGACGCAACCCCCACTGGTTGGGGCATTGCCACCACCTGTCAGCTCCTT
TCCGGGACTTTCGCTTTCCCCCTCCCTATTGCCACGGCGGAACTCATCGCCGCCTGCCTTGCCCGCTGCT
GGACAGGGGCTCGGCTGTTGGGCACTGACAATTCCGTGGTGTTGTCGGGGAAATCATCGTCCTTTCCTTG
GCTGCTCGCCTGTGTTGCCACCTGGATTCTGCGCGGGACGTCCTTCTGCTACGTCCCTTCGGCCCTCAAT
CCAGCGGACCTTCCTTCCCGCGGCCTGCTGCCGGCTCTGCGGCCTCTTCCGCGTCTTCGCCTTCGCCCTC
AGACGAGTCGGATCTCCCTTTGGGCCGCCTCCCCGCCTGAGATCCTTTAAGACCAATGACTTACAAGGCA
GCTGTAGATCTTAGCCACTTTTTAAAAGAAAAGGGGGGACTGGAAGGGCTAATTCACTCCCAACGAAGAC
AAGATCTGCTTTTTGCTTGTACTGGGTCTCTCTGGTTAGACCAGATCTGAGCCTGGGAGCTCTCTGGCTA
ACTAGGGAACCCACTGCTTAAGCCTCAATAAAGCTTGCCTTGAGTGCTTCAAGTAGTGTGTGCCCGTCTG
TTGTGTGACTCTGGTAACTAGAGATCCCTCAGACCCTTTTAGTCAGTGTGGAAAATCTCTAGCAGTAGTA
GTTCATGTCATCTTATTATTCAGTATTTATAACTTGCAAAGAAATGAATATCAGAGAGTGAGAGGCCCGG
GTTAATTAAGGAAAGGGCTAGATCATTCTTGAAGACGAAAGGGCCTCGTGATACGCCTATTTTTATAGGT
TAATGTCATGATAATAATGGTTTCTTAGACGTCAGGTGGCACTTTTCGGGGAAATGTGCGCGGAACCCCT
ATTTGTTTATTTTTCTAAATACATTCAAATATGTATCCGCTCATGAGACAATAACCCTGATAAATGCTTC
AATAATATTGAAAAAGGAAGAGTATGAGTATTCAACATTTCCGTGTCGCCCTTATTCCCTTTTTTGCGGC
ATTTTGCCTTCCTGTTTTTGCTCACCCAGAAACGCTGGTGAAAGTAAAAGATGCTGAAGATCAGTTGGGT
GCACGAGTGGGTTACATCGAACTGGATCTCAACAGCGGTAAGATCCTTGAGAGTTTTCGCCCCGAAGAAC
GTTTTCCAATGATGAGCACTTTTAAAGTTCTGCTATGTGGCGCGGTATTATCCCGTGTTGACGCCGGGCA
AGAGCAACTCGGTCGCCGCATACACTATTCTCAGAATGACTTGGTTGAGTACTCACCAGTCACAGAAAAG
CATCTTACGGATGGCATGACAGTAAGAGAATTATGCAGTGCTGCCATAACCATGAGTGATAACACTGCGG
CCAACTTACTTCTGACAACGATCGGAGGACCGAAGGAGCTAACCGCTTTTTTGCACAACATGGGGGATCA
TGTAACTCGCCTTGATCGTTGGGAACCGGAGCTGAATGAAGCCATACCAAACGACGAGCGTGACACCACG
ATGCCTGTAGCAATGGCAACAACGTTGCGCAAACTATTAACTGGCGAACTACTTACTCTAGCTTCCCGGC
AACAATTAATAGACTGGATGGAGGCGGATAAAGTTGCAGGACCACTTCTGCGCTCGGCCCTTCCGGCTGG
CTGGTTTATTGCTGATAAATCTGGAGCCGGTGAGCGTGGGTCTCGCGGTATCATTGCAGCACTGGGGCCA
GATGGTAAGCCCTCCCGTATCGTAGTTATCTACACGACGGGGAGTCAGGCAACTATGGATGAACGAAATA
GACAGATCGCTGAGATAGGTGCCTCACTGATTAAGCATTGGTAACTGTCAGACCAAGTTTACTCATATAT
ACTTTAGATTGATTTAAAACTTCATTTTTAATTTAAAAGGATCTAGGTGAAGATCCTTTTTGATAATCTC
ATGACCAAAATCCCTTAACGTGAGTTTTCGTTCCACTGAGCGTCAGACCCCGTAGAAAAGATCAAAGGAT
CTTCTTGAGATCCTTTTTTTCTGCGCGTAATCTGCTGCTTGCAAACAAAAAAACCACCGCTACCAGCGGT
GGTTTGTTTGCCGGATCAAGAGCTACCAACTCTTTTTCCGAAGGTAACTGGCTTCAGCAGAGCGCAGATA
CCAAATACTGTTCTTCTAGTGTAGCCGTAGTTAGGCCACCACTTCAAGAACTCTGTAGCACCGCCTACAT
ACCTCGCTCTGCTAATCCTGTTACCAGTGGCTGCTGCCAGTGGCGATAAGTCGTGTCTTACCGGGTTGGA
CTCAAGACGATAGTTACCGGATAAGGCGCAGCGGTCGGGCTGAACGGGGGGTTCGTGCACACAGCCCAGC
TTGGAGCGAACGACCTACACCGAACTGAGATACCTACAGCGTGAGCTATGAGAAAGCGCCACGCTTCCCG
AAGGGAGAAAGGCGGACAGGTATCCGGTAAGCGGCAGGGTCGGAACAGGAGAGCGCACGAGGGAGCTTCC
AGGGGGAAACGCCTGGTATCTTTATAGTCCTGTCGGGTTTCGCCACCTCTGACTTGAGCGTCGATTTTTG
TGATGCTCGTCAGGGGGGCGGAGCCTATGGAAAAACGCCAGCAACGCGGCCTTTTTACGGTTCCTGGCCT
TTTGCTGGCCTTTTGCTCACATGTTCTTTCCTGCGTTATCCCCTGATTCTGTGGATAACCGTATTACCGC
CTTTGAGTGAGCTGATACCGCTCGCCGCAGCCGAACGACCGAGCGCAGCGAGTCAGTGAGCGAGGAAGCG
GAAGAGCGCCCAATACGCAAACCGCCTCTCCCCGCGCGTTGGCCGATTCATTAATGCAGCAAGCTCATGG
CTGACTAATTTTTTTTATTTATGCAGAGGCCGAGGCCGCCTCGGCCTCTGAGCTATTCCAGAAGTAGTGA
GGAGGCTTTTTTGGAGGCCTAGGCTTTTGCAAAAAGCTCCCCGTGGCACGACAGGTTTCCCGACTGGAAA
GCGGGCAGTGAGCGCAACGCAATTAATGTGAGTTAGCTCACTCATTAGGCACCCCAGGCTTTACACTTTA
TGCTTCCGGCTCGTATGTTGTGTGGAATTGTGAGCGGATAACAATTTCACACAGGAAACAGCTATGACAT
GATTACGAATTTCACAAATAAAGCATTTTTTTCACTGCATTCTAGTTGTGGTTTGTCCAAACTCATCAAT
GTATCTTATCATGTCTGGATCAACTGGATAACTCAAGCTAACCAAAATCATCCCAAACTTCCCACCCCAT
ACCCTATTACCACTGCCAATTACCTGTGGTTTCATTTACTCTAAACCTGTGATTCCTCTGAATTATTTTC
ATTTTAAAGAAATTGTATTTGTTAAATATGTACTACAAACTTAGTAGTTGGAAGGGCTAATTCACTCCCA
AAGAAGACAAGATATCCTTGATCTGTGGATCTACCACACACAAGGCTACTTCCCTGATTAGCAGAACTAC
ACACCAGGGCCAGGGGTCAGATATCCACTGACCTTTGGATGGTGCTACAAGCTAGTACCAGTTGAGCCAG
ATAAGGTAGAAGAGGCCAATAAAGGAGAGAACACCAGCTTGTTACACCCTGTGAGCCTGCATGGGATGGA
TGACCCGGAGAGAGAAGTGTTAGAGTGGAGGTTTGACAGCCGCCTAGCATTTCATCACGTGGCCCGAGAG
CTGCATCCGGAGTACTTCAAGAACTGCTGATATCGAGCTTGCTACAAGGGACTTTCCGCTGGGGACTTTC
CAGGGAGGCGTGGCCTGGGCGGGACTGGGGAGTGGCGAGCCCTCAGATCCTGCATATAAGCAGCTGCTTT
TTGCCTGTACTGGGTCTCTCTGGTTAGACCAGATCTGAGCCTGGGAGCTCTCTGGCTAACTAGGGAACCC
ACTGCTTAAGCCTCAATAAAGCTTGCCTTGAGTGCTTCAAGTAGTGTGTGCCCGTCTGTTGTGTGACTCT
GGTAACTAGAGATCCCTCAGACCCTTTTAGTCAGTGTGGAAAATCTCTAGCAGTGGCGCCCGAACAGGGA
CTTGAAAGCGAAAGGGAAACCAGAGGAGCTCTCTCGACGCAGGACTCGGCTTGCTGAAGCGCGCACGGCA
AGAGGCGAGGGGCGGCGACTGGTGAGTACGCCAAAAATTTTGACTAGCGGAGGCTAGAAGGAGAGAGATG
GGTGCGAGAGCGTCAGTATTAAGCGGGGGAGAATTAGATCGCGATGGGAAAAAATTCGGTTAAGGCCAGG
GGGAAAGAAAAAATATAAATTAAAACATATAGTATGGGCAAGCAGGGAGCTAGAACGATTCGCAGTTAAT
CCTGGCCTGTTAGAAACATCAGAAGGCTGTAGACAAATACTGGGACAGCTACAACCATCCCTTCAGACAG
GATCAGAAGAACTTAGATCATTATATAATACAGTAGCAACCCTCTATTGTGTGCATCAAAGGATAGAGAT
AAAAGACACCAAGGAAGCTTTAGACAAGATAGAGGAAGAGCAAAACAAAAGTAAGACCACCGCACAGCAA
GCGGCCGGCCGCTGATCTTCAGACCTGGAGGAGGAGATATGAGGGACAATTGGAGAAGTGAATTATATAA
ATATAAAGTAGTAAAAATTGAACCATTAGGAGTAGCACCCACCAAGGCAAAGAGAAGAGTGGTGCAGAGA
GAAAAAAGAGCAGTGGGAATAGGAGCTTTGTTCCTTGGGTTCTTGGGAGCAGCAGGAAGCACTATGGGCG
CAGCGTCAATGACGCTGACGGTACAGGCCAGACAATTATTGTCTGGTATAGTGCAGCAGCAGAACAATTT
GCTGAGGGCTATTGAGGCGCAACAGCATCTGTTGCAACTCACAGTCTGGGGCATCAAGCAGCTCCAGGCA
AGAATCCTGGCTGTGGAAAGATACCTAAAGGATCAACAGCTCCTGGGGATTTGGGGTTGCTCTGGAAAAC
TCATTTGCACCACTGCTGTGCCTTGGAATGCTAGTTGGAGTAATAAATCTCTGGAACAGATTTGGAATCA
CACGACCTGGATGGAGTGGGACAGAGAAATTAACAATTACACAAGCTTAATACACTCCTTAATTGAAGAA
TCGCAAAACCAGCAAGAAAAGAATGAACAAGAATTATTGGAATTAGATAAATGGGCAAGTTTGTGGAATT
GGTTTAACATAACAAATTGGCTGTGGTATATAAAATTATTCATAATGATAGTAGGAGGCTTGGTAGGTTT
AAGAATAGTTTTTGCTGTACTTTCTATAGTGAATAGAGTTAGGCAGGGATATTCACCATTATCGTTTCAG
ACCCACCTCCCAACCCCGAGGGGACCCGACAGGCCCGAAGGAATAGAAGAAGAAGGTGGAGAGAGAGACA
GAGACAGATCCATTCGATTAGTGAACGGATCTCGACGGTATCGCCGAATTCACAAATGGCAGTATTCATC
CACAA
