>Addgene plasmid #116107 | pHAGE-ALK-C990R | depositor partial sequence | sequence record 218981 | insert
ATGGGAGCCATCGGGCTCCTGTGGCTCCTGCCGCTGCTGCTTTCCACGGCAGCTGTGGGCTCCGGGATGG
GGACCGGCCAGCGCGCGGGCTCCCCAGCTGCGGGGCCGCCGCTGCAGCCCCGGGAGCCACTCAGCTACTC
GCGCCTGCAGAGGAAGAGTCTGGCAGTTGACTTCGTGGTGCCCTCGCTCTTCCGTGTCTACGCCCGGGAC
CTACTGCTGCCACCATCCTCCTCGGAGCTGAAGGCTGGCAGGCCCGAGGCCCGCGGCTCGCTAGCTCTGG
ACTGCGCCCCGCTGCTCAGGTTGCTGGGGCCGGCGCCGGGGGTCTCCTGGACCGCCGGTTCACCAGCCCC
GGCAGAGGCCCGGACGCTGTCCAGGGTGCTGAAGGGCGGCTCCGTGCGCAAGCTCCGGCGTGCCAAGCAG
TTGGTGCTGGAGCTGGGCGAGGAGGCGATCTTGGAGGGTTGCGTCGGGCCCCCCGGGGAGGCGGCTGTGG
GGCTGCTCCAGTTCAATCTCAGCGAGCTGTTCAGTTGGTGGATTCGCCAAGGCGAAGGGCGACTGAGGAT
CCGCCTGATGCCCGAGAAGAAGGCGTCGGAAGTGGGCAGAGAGGGAAGGCTGTCCGCGGCAATTCGCGCC
TCCCAGCCCCGCCTTCTCTTCCAGATCTTCGGGACTGGTCATAGCTCCTTGGAATCACCAACAAACATGC
CTTCTCCTTCTCCTGATTATTTTACATGGAATCTCACCTGGATAATGAAAGACTCCTTCCCTTTCCTGTC
TCATCGCAGCCGATATGGTCTGGAGTGCAGCTTTGACTTCCCCTGTGAGCTGGAGTATTCCCCTCCACTG
CATGACCTCAGGAACCAGAGCTGGTCCTGGCGCCGCATCCCCTCCGAGGAGGCCTCCCAGATGGACTTGC
TGGATGGGCCTGGGGCAGAGCGTTCTAAGGAGATGCCCAGAGGCTCCTTTCTCCTTCTCAACACCTCAGC
TGACTCCAAGCACACCATCCTGAGTCCGTGGATGAGGAGCAGCAGTGAGCACTGCACACTGGCCGTCTCG
GTGCACAGGCACCTGCAGCCCTCTGGAAGGTACATTGCCCAGCTGCTGCCCCACAACGAGGCTGCAAGAG
AGATCCTCCTGATGCCCACTCCAGGGAAGCATGGTTGGACAGTGCTCCAGGGAAGAATCGGGCGTCCAGA
CAACCCATTTCGAGTGGCCCTGGAATACATCTCCAGTGGAAACCGCAGCTTGTCTGCAGTGGACTTCTTT
GCCCTGAAGAACTGCAGTGAAGGAACATCCCCAGGCTCCAAGATGGCCCTGCAGAGCTCCTTCACTTGTT
GGAATGGGACAGTCCTCCAGCTTGGGCAGGCCTGTGACTTCCACCAGGACTGTGCCCAGGGAGAAGATGA
GAGCCAGATGTGCCGGAAACTGCCTGTGGGTTTTTACTGCAACTTTGAAGATGGCTTCTGTGGCTGGACC
CAAGGCACACTGTCACCCCACACTCCTCAATGGCAGGTCAGGACCCTAAAGGATGCCCGGTTCCAGGACC
ACCAAGACCATGCTCTATTGCTCAGTACCACTGATGTCCCCGCTTCTGAAAGTGCTACAGTGACCAGTGC
TACGTTTCCTGCACCGATCAAGAGCTCTCCATGTGAGCTCCGAATGTCCTGGCTCATTCGTGGAGTCTTG
AGGGGAAACGTGTCCTTGGTGCTAGTGGAGAACAAAACCGGGAAGGAGCAAGGCAGGATGGTCTGGCATG
TCGCCGCCTATGAAGGCTTGAGCCTGTGGCAGTGGATGGTGTTGCCTCTCCTCGATGTGTCTGACAGGTT
CTGGCTGCAGATGGTCGCATGGTGGGGACAAGGATCCAGAGCCATCGTGGCTTTTGACAATATCTCCATC
AGCCTGGACTGCTACCTCACCATTAGCGGAGAGGACAAGATCCTGCAGAATACAGCACCCAAATCAAGAA
ACCTGTTTGAGAGAAACCCAAACAAGGAGCTGAAACCCGGGGAAAATTCACCAAGACAGACCCCCATCTT
TGACCCTACAGTTCATTGGCTGTTCACCACATGTGGGGCCAGCGGGCCCCATGGCCCCACCCAGGCACAG
TGCAACAACGCCTACCAGAACTCCAACCTGAGCGTGGAGGTGGGGAGCGAGGGCCCCCTGAAAGGCATCC
AGATCTGGAAGGTGCCAGCCACCGACACCTACAGCATCTCGGGCTACGGAGCTGCTGGCGGGAAAGGCGG
GAAGAACACCATGATGCGGTCCCACGGCGTGTCTGTGCTGGGCATCTTCAACCTGGAGAAGGATGACATG
CTGTACATCCTGGTTGGGCAGCAGGGAGAGGACGCCTGCCCCAGTACAAACCAGTTAATCCAGAAAGTCT
GCATTGGAGAGAACAATGTGATAGAAGAAGAAATCCGTGTGAACAGAAGCGTGCATGAGTGGGCAGGAGG
CGGAGGAGGAGGGGGTGGAGCCACCTACGTATTTAAGATGAAGGATGGAGTGCCGGTGCCCCTGATCATT
GCAGCCGGAGGTGGTGGCAGGGCCTACGGGGCCAAGACAGACACGTTCCACCCAGAGAGACTGGAGAATA
ACTCCTCGGTTCTAGGGCTAAACGGCAATTCCGGAGCCGCAGGTGGTGGAGGTGGCTGGAATGATAACAC
TTCCTTGCTCTGGGCCGGAAAATCTTTGCAGGAGGGTGCCACCGGAGGACATTCCTGCCCCCAGGCCATG
AAGAAGTGGGGGTGGGAGACAAGAGGGGGTTTCGGAGGGGGTGGAGGGGGGTGCTCCTCAGGTGGAGGAG
GCGGAGGATATATAGGCGGCAATGCAGCCTCAAACAATGACCCCGAAATGGATGGGGAAGATGGGGTTTC
CTTCATCAGTCCACTGGGCATCCTGTACACCCCAGCTTTAAAAGTGATGGAAGGCCACGGGGAAGTGAAT
ATTAAGCATTATCTAAACTGCAGTCACCGTGAGGTAGACGAATGTCACATGGACCCTGAAAGCCACAAGG
TCATCTGCTTCTGTGACCACGGGACGGTGCTGGCTGAGGATGGCGTCTCCTGCATTGTGTCACCCACCCC
GGAGCCACACCTGCCACTCTCGCTGATCCTCTCTGTGGTGACCTCTGCCCTCGTGGCCGCCCTGGTCCTG
GCTTTCTCCGGCATCATGATTGTGTACCGCCGGAAGCACCAGGAGCTGCAAGCCATGCAGATGGAGCTGC
AGAGCCCTGAGTACAAGCTGAGCAAGCTCCGCACCTCGACCATCATGACCGACTACAACCCCAACTACTG
CTTTGCTGGCAAGACCTCCTCCATCAGTGACCTGAAGGAGGTGCCGCGGAAAAACATCACCCTCATTCGG
GGTCTGGGCCATGGCGCCTTTGGGGAGGTGTATGAAGGCCAGGTGTCCGGAATGCCCAACGACCCAAGCC
CCCTGCAAGTGGCTGTGAAGACGCTGCCTGAAGTGTGCTCTGAACAGGACGAACTGGATTTCCTCATGGA
AGCCCTGATCATCAGCAAATTCAACCACCAGAACATTGTTCGCTGCATTGGGGTGAGCCTGCAATCCCTG
CCCCGGTTCATCCTGCTGGAGCTCATGGCGGGGGGAGACCTCAAGTCCTTCCTCCGAGAGACCCGCCCTC
GCCCGAGCCAGCCCTCCTCCCTGGCCATGCTGGACCTTCTGCACGTGGCTCGGGACATTGCCTGTGGCTG
TCAGTATTTGGAGGAAAACCACTTCATCCACCGAGACATTGCTGCCAGAAACTGCCTCTTGACCTGTCCA
GGCCCTGGAAGAGTGGCCAAGATTGGAGACTTCGGGATGGCCCGAGACATCTACAGGGCGAGCTACTATA
GAAAGGGAGGCTGTGCCATGCTGCCAGTTAAGTGGATGCCCCCAGAGGCCTTCATGGAAGGAATATTCAC
TTCTAAAACAGACACATGGTCCTTTGGAGTGCTGCTATGGGAAATCTTTTCTCTTGGATATATGCCATAC
CCCAGCAAAAGCAACCAGGAAGTTCTGGAGTTTGTCACCAGTGGAGGCCGGATGGACCCACCCAAGAACT
GCCCTGGGCCTGTATACCGGATAATGACTCAGTGCTGGCAACATCAGCCTGAAGACAGGCCCAACTTTGC
CATCATTTTGGAGAGGATTGAATACTGCACCCAGGACCCGGATGTAATCAACACCGCTTTGCCGATAGAA
TATGGTCCACTTGTGGAAGAGGAAGAGAAAGTGCCTGTGAGGCCCAAGGACCCTGAGGGGGTTCCTCCTC
TCCTGGTCTCTCAACAGGCAAAACGGGAGGAGGAGCGCAGCCCAGCTGCCCCACCACCTCTGCCTACCAC
CTCCTCTGGCAAGGCTGCAAAGAAACCCACAGCTGCAGAGATCTCTGTTCGAGTCCCTAGAGGGCCGGCC
GTGGAAGGGGGACACGTGAATATGGCATTCTCTCAGTCCAACCCTCCTTCGGAGTTGCACAAGGTCCACG
GATCCAGAAACAAGCCCACCAGCTTGTGGAACCCAACGTACGGCTCCTGGTTTACAGAGAAACCCACCAA
AAAGAATAATCCTATAGCAAAGAAGGAGCCACACGACAGGGGTAACCTGGGGCTGGAGGGAAGCTGTACT
GTCCCACCTAACGTTGCAACTGGGAGACTTCCGGGGGCCTCACTGCTCCTAGAGCCCTCTTCGCTGACTG
CCAATATGAAGGAGGTACCTCTGTTCAGGCTACGTCACTTCCCTTGTGGGAATGTCAATTACGGCTACCA
GCAACAGGGCTTGCCCTTAGAAGCCGCTACTGCCCCTGGAGCTGGTCATTACGAGGATACCATTCTGAAA
AGCAAGAATAGCATGAACCAGCCTGGGCCCTGA
